Addgene plasmid #212489: pTwist-SARS-CoV-2 Spike-deltaC18 deltaL24P25P26 A27S (TCT)
Purpose: Encodes SARS-CoV-2 spike L24P25P26 deletion, A27S for pseudovirus production
Depositing lab: Alejandro Balazs. Depositing organization: Massachusetts General Hospital. Publication: Ongoing evolution of SARS-CoV-2 drives escape from mRNA vaccine-induced humoral immunity. Roederer AL, Cao Y, Denis KS, Sheehan ML, Li CJ, Lam EC, Gregory DJ, Poznansky MC, Iafrate AJ, Canaday DH, Gravenstein S, Garcia-Beltran WF, Balazs AB. medRxiv [Preprint]. 2024 Mar 7:2024.03.05.24303815. doi: 10.1101/2024.03.05.24303815. PubMed 38496628.
Backbone
  Vector backbone: pTwist-CMV-BetaGlobin-WPRE-Neo
  Backbone manufacturer: Twist
  Vector type: Mammalian Expression
Growth in bacteria
  Bacterial resistance: Ampicillin, 100 μg/mL
  Growth temperature: 37°C
  Growth strain: DH5alpha
  Copy number: High Copy
Gene/Insert
  Gene/Insert name: SARS-CoV-2 Spike L24P25P26 deletion, A27S
  Species: Severe acute respiratory syndrome coronavirus 2
  Mutation: L24P25P26 deletion, A27S
  Entrez Gene: S (a.k.a. GU280_gp02, spike glycoprotein)
  Promoter: CAG
  Cloning method: Ligation Independent Cloning
Terms and licenses: Academic/Nonprofit Terms; Industry Terms: Not Available to Industry
Depositor comments: Please visit https://www.medrxiv.org/content/10.1101/2024.03.05.24303815v1 for medRxiv preprint.
How to cite: pTwist-SARS-CoV-2 Spike-deltaC18 deltaL24P25P26 A27S (TCT) was a gift from Alejandro Balazs (Addgene plasmid # 212489 ; http://n2t.net/addgene:212489 ; RRID:Addgene_212489)
