[The description below was written by a language model from this plasmid's Addgene catalogue record and pLannotate feature annotations shown in this document.]
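Description:
pTwist-SARS-CoV-2 Spike-deltaC18 deltaL24P25P26 A27S (TCT) is a mammalian expression plasmid of about 10.5 kb, built on the Twist pTwist-CMV-BetaGlobin-WPRE-Neo backbone. It encodes a mutant SARS-CoV-2 spike glycoprotein for pseudovirus production. It is propagated in E. coli as a high-copy plasmid through a ColE1/pUC-type origin and selected with ampicillin via the AmpR β-lactamase gene. A separate cassette, with the SV40 early promoter driving neo and a bGH polyadenylation signal, would allow G418 selection in mammalian cells.

The spike coding sequence carries a deletion of residues L24, P25 and P26 together with an A27S substitution in the N-terminal region. The construct name also indicates a deltaC18 truncation, meaning removal of the last 18 residues of the cytoplasmic tail. This modification is commonly used to improve spike incorporation into pseudotyped particles, although the record does not state the rationale. "TCT" in the name presumably denotes the codon used for the serine, which the record also does not explain.

The catalogue lists the promoter as CAG, whereas the feature table and backbone name show a CMV enhancer and CMV promoter elements followed by a truncated human β-globin intron. The promoter designation is therefore not fully consistent across the record. Downstream of the insert, a WPRE enhances transcript stability and expression, and an SV40 poly(A) signal follows it. β-globin insulator elements and bacterial and T7 terminators flank the transcription units to limit read-through.

The plasmid is intended for co-transfection with packaging and reporter constructs to make spike-pseudotyped virus. The associated study used it to examine how spike mutations affect escape from vaccine-induced neutralising antibodies.
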