Features (pLannotate 1.2.2; 21 found; start..end, strand, type, name):
      1..3756    +  CDS            S: SPIKE_SARS2 - Experimental evidence at protein level: Swiss-Prot protein existence level 1. [Spike glycoprotein]: May down-regulate host tetherin (BST2) by lysosomal degradation, thereby counteracting its antiviral activity. From Severe acute respiratory syndrome coronavirus 2 (2019-nCoV) (SARS-CoV-2).
   3830..4418    +  misc_feature   WPRE: woodchuck hepatitis virus posttranscriptional regulatory element
   4471..4592    -  polyA_signal   SV40 poly(A) signal: SV40 polyadenylation signal
   4615..4684    -  CDS            large T antigen (fragment): large T antigen from SV40 (simian virus 40)
   4707..4753    +  terminator     T7 terminator: transcription terminator for bacteriophage T7 RNA polymerase
   4783..4919    +  terminator     rrnG terminator: transcription terminator from the E. coli ribosomal RNA rrnG operon (Albrechtsen et al., 1991)
   4964..5035    +  misc_feature   3' β-globin insulator: insulator downstream of the human β-globin locus (Farrell et al., 2002)
   5080..5276    +  promoter       SV40 promoter: SV40 early promoter
   5290..6081    +  CDS            neo: KKA2_KLEPN - Also known as kan, nptII. Experimental evidence at protein level: Swiss-Prot protein existence level 1. Resistance to kanamycin, neomycin, paromomycin, ribostamycin, butirosin and gentamicin B. From Klebsiella pneumoniae.
   6095..6319    +  polyA_signal   bGH poly(A) signal: bovine growth hormone polyadenylation signal
   6515..7103    -  rep_origin     ori: high-copy-number ColE1/pMB1/pBR322/pUC origin of replication
   7275..7339    -  CDS            bla(M) (fragment): β-lactamase lacking the signal sequence; bla(M); allows cytosolic expression of β-lactamase
   7849..8709    +  CDS            AmpR: β-lactamase; bla; confers resistance to ampicillin, carbenicillin, and related antibiotics
   8722..8858    +  terminator     rrnG terminator: transcription terminator from the E. coli ribosomal RNA rrnG operon (Albrechtsen et al., 1991)
   9010..9081    +  misc_feature   5' β-globin insulator: insulator upstream of the human β-globin locus (Farrell et al., 2002)
   9086..9132    -  terminator     T7 terminator: transcription terminator for bacteriophage T7 RNA polymerase
   9150..9198    -  polyA_signal   poly(A) signal: synthetic polyadenylation signal
   9279..9582    +  enhancer       CMV enhancer: human cytomegalovirus immediate early enhancer
   9655..9672    -  promoter       CMV promoter (fragment): human cytomegalovirus (CMV) immediate early promoter
   9735..9786    +  promoter       CMVd2 promoter: truncated human cytomegalovirus (CMV) immediate early promoter that yields moderately reduced expression relative to the full-length promoter
   9920..10395   +  intron         β-globin intron: internally truncated intron from human β-globin
>Addgene plasmid #212489 | pTwist-SARS-CoV-2 Spike-deltaC18 deltaL24P25P26 A27S (TCT) | addgene full sequence | sequence record 432811 | Addgene NGS Result
ATGTTTGTGTTCCTCGTTCTCCTGCCCCTCGTTTCTTCCCAATGCGTGAACCTCACAACTAGAACGCAGT
CTTACACGAACTCTTTTACTCGTGGAGTATACTATCCCGATAAAGTCTTTAGGTCCAGTGTCCTTCATTC
TACTCAAGACCTTTTCCTGCCATTCTTCTCAAATGTCACCTGGTTCCATGCTATCCACGTTTCTGGCACC
AACGGAACTAAACGATTTGATAATCCCGTCTTGCCATTTAACGATGGCGTATACTTTGCCTCAACGGAGA
AGTCCAACATTATCCGGGGATGGATATTTGGCACCACCCTGGACTCCAAGACACAGTCTCTCCTCATTGT
GAACAACGCCACCAATGTCGTCATCAAAGTCTGTGAATTTCAATTTTGTAACGATCCCTTTCTCGGGGTT
TATTATCATAAGAATAACAAGTCTTGGATGGAGTCAGAGTTCCGCGTTTACAGTTCCGCTAACAACTGTA
CTTTTGAGTACGTTTCCCAACCATTTCTCATGGATCTTGAAGGGAAGCAAGGCAACTTCAAGAATCTCCG
CGAATTTGTGTTTAAGAATATAGACGGCTACTTCAAAATTTATAGCAAGCATACCCCGATAAATCTGGTT
CGGGATCTCCCTCAAGGCTTCTCCGCGTTGGAACCCCTCGTGGACTTGCCGATTGGCATCAACATCACCC
GGTTCCAAACCCTTCTTGCCCTTCATCGAAGCTACCTCACGCCTGGCGACAGTAGTAGTGGTTGGACAGC
GGGCGCAGCAGCCTACTATGTGGGATATTTGCAACCACGCACCTTTCTTCTCAAATATAACGAAAACGGA
ACAATTACCGATGCCGTAGACTGTGCCCTCGATCCCCTGTCCGAAACTAAATGCACACTCAAGTCCTTCA
CAGTTGAGAAAGGCATATACCAAACCAGTAACTTCCGCGTCCAACCCACCGAATCCATTGTTCGATTCCC
TAACATCACCAATTTGTGTCCTTTCGGTGAAGTATTTAATGCCACTCGATTTGCATCAGTTTATGCCTGG
AATCGCAAGCGAATATCAAATTGTGTTGCAGATTATAGTGTCCTGTATAATAGCGCATCATTCAGCACTT
TTAAGTGTTATGGGGTCAGCCCTACGAAATTGAATGACTTGTGTTTTACCAACGTTTACGCAGATTCTTT
CGTCATACGCGGCGACGAAGTCCGACAGATTGCACCGGGGCAAACCGGAAAGATAGCAGACTATAATTAT
AAGTTGCCGGATGACTTCACCGGCTGCGTTATAGCATGGAACTCCAATAATCTCGATTCAAAAGTCGGCG
GCAACTATAATTATCTTTACCGCCTGTTTCGCAAGTCAAATCTGAAGCCCTTTGAACGTGACATCTCCAC
CGAAATTTATCAAGCTGGCAGCACCCCATGTAATGGAGTGGAAGGGTTTAACTGTTATTTTCCCCTTCAA
TCATACGGATTTCAACCAACAAATGGGGTGGGCTATCAACCATATCGGGTGGTAGTCTTGAGCTTTGAGC
TGCTCCACGCACCGGCTACAGTTTGCGGACCGAAGAAAAGCACTAACCTGGTGAAGAATAAATGTGTGAA
CTTCAACTTTAATGGGCTCACCGGAACAGGGGTGCTGACAGAATCAAACAAGAAATTTCTCCCTTTTCAA
CAATTTGGTAGAGACATTGCCGATACCACAGATGCCGTCCGCGATCCGCAAACACTGGAAATCCTCGATA
TAACACCCTGTAGCTTCGGCGGGGTCAGCGTGATAACTCCCGGAACGAACACATCCAACCAAGTGGCTGT
CCTGTATCAAGATGTCAACTGTACCGAAGTCCCTGTGGCGATACACGCCGACCAACTGACACCCACCTGG
AGAGTCTACTCAACAGGTTCCAATGTCTTTCAAACTAGAGCGGGTTGTCTCATTGGCGCTGAGCATGTCA
ATAATTCATACGAATGTGATATTCCTATTGGGGCAGGAATCTGTGCGTCTTATCAAACTCAAACGAACTC
ACCACGGCGCGCTCGCTCAGTAGCCAGCCAGTCCATAATCGCCTATACCATGAGTCTCGGGGCTGAGAAC
TCCGTGGCTTATTCAAACAATTCCATCGCAATCCCAACTAACTTTACCATTAGCGTTACCACGGAAATCT
TGCCCGTCAGCATGACTAAGACGAGCGTAGACTGTACGATGTATATCTGTGGGGATTCCACCGAGTGTAG
CAACCTCTTGCTTCAATACGGGTCTTTCTGTACTCAACTCAACCGAGCATTGACCGGAATTGCGGTCGAA
CAAGACAAGAATACCCAAGAGGTGTTCGCACAAGTAAAGCAAATATACAAAACGCCGCCAATCAAAGATT
TTGGCGGGTTTAATTTTAGCCAAATACTGCCAGACCCATCTAAGCCTTCAAAACGCAGCTTTATCGAGGA
TCTGCTGTTCAACAAAGTTACGTTGGCTGACGCGGGTTTCATTAAGCAGTATGGGGATTGTTTGGGAGAC
ATTGCGGCCCGCGACCTTATCTGTGCTCAAAAATTCAATGGGTTGACAGTTCTGCCCCCTCTGCTCACTG
ATGAGATGATTGCACAGTATACATCAGCATTGTTGGCAGGAACCATTACATCCGGCTGGACTTTTGGCGC
GGGTGCGGCCCTTCAAATACCTTTCGCTATGCAAATGGCTTACAGATTCAATGGGATTGGTGTCACGCAA
AATGTATTGTATGAAAATCAGAAGCTGATCGCTAATCAATTTAACAGCGCGATTGGCAAGATCCAAGATT
CACTGTCAAGCACAGCGTCCGCCCTCGGCAAACTCCAAGATGTTGTGAATCAAAACGCCCAGGCCCTGAA
TACCCTCGTGAAGCAACTGAGTTCTAACTTCGGCGCAATCTCCAGCGTCCTCAACGACATATTGTCCAGA
CTTGATAAGGTGGAAGCCGAGGTGCAAATTGATCGGCTCATCACAGGCAGGCTCCAGTCACTCCAAACTT
ATGTGACACAACAGTTGATCCGGGCTGCTGAGATACGAGCAAGCGCCAACCTGGCCGCCACTAAAATGTC
AGAGTGCGTGCTCGGGCAGTCCAAACGGGTTGACTTTTGTGGCAAGGGCTATCACTTGATGTCCTTCCCC
CAATCCGCCCCACATGGAGTGGTCTTTCTCCACGTCACTTATGTCCCTGCTCAAGAGAAGAACTTTACGA
CAGCTCCAGCAATCTGTCACGATGGCAAAGCGCACTTTCCCAGGGAAGGCGTTTTCGTCAGTAATGGCAC
GCATTGGTTTGTGACCCAAAGGAATTTCTATGAACCCCAAATCATAACCACTGACAATACATTTGTCTCA
GGCAACTGTGATGTGGTCATTGGGATCGTGAACAACACGGTATATGATCCCCTGCAACCCGAGTTGGATA
GCTTCAAAGAGGAATTGGATAAATACTTTAAGAATCATACTTCACCCGATGTTGATCTCGGGGACATATC
AGGAATAAATGCAAGTGTCGTCAACATTCAGAAAGAGATTGATCGCCTTAATGAGGTCGCCAAGAACTTG
AATGAATCTTTGATCGACTTGCAAGAACTGGGCAAATACGAACAATATATTAAATGGCCCTGGTACATTT
GGTTGGGCTTTATCGCCGGACTTATAGCTATCGTTATGGTCACAATTATGTTGTGCTGTATGACTAGCTG
TTGTTCCTGCTTGAAAGGATGTTGCAGTTGCGGATCTTGTTGTAAATAAAGGATCCTCTAGAAGTTGTCT
CCTCCTGCACTGACTGACTGATACAATCGATTTCTGGATCCGCAGGCCTAATCAACCTCTGGATTACAAA
ATTTGTGAAAGATTGACTGGTATTCTTAACTATGTTGCTCCTTTTACGCTATGTGGATACGCTGCTTTAA
TGCCTTTGTATCATGCTATTGCTTCCCGTATGGCTTTCATTTTCTCCTCCTTGTATAAATCCTGGTTGCT
GTCTCTTTATGAGGAGTTGTGGCCCGTTGTCAGGCAACGTGGCGTGGTGTGCACTGTGTTTGCTGACGCA
ACCCCCACTGGTTGGGGCATTGCCACCACCTGTCAGCTCCTTTCCGGGACTTTCGCTTTCCCCCTCCCTA
TTGCCACGGCGGAACTCATCGCCGCCTGCCTTGCCCGCTGCTGGACAGGGGCTCGGCTGTTGGGCACTGA
CAATTCCGTGGTGTTGTCGGGGAAGCTGACGTCCTTTCCATGGCTGCTCGCCTGTGTTGCCACCTGGATT
CTGCGCGGGACGTCCTTCTGCTACGTCCCTTCGGCCCTCAATCCAGCGGACCTTCCTTCCCGCGGCCTGC
TGCCGGCTCTGCGGCCTCTTCCGCGTCTTCGCCTTCGCCCTCAGACGAGTCGGATCTCCCTTTGGGCCGC
CTCCCCGCCTGTCTAGCTTGACTGACTGAGATACAGCGTACCTTCAGCTCACAGACATGATAAGATACAT
TGATGAGTTTGGACAAACCACAACTAGAATGCAGTGAAAAAAATGCTTTATTTGTGAAATTTGTGATGCT
ATTGCTTTATTTGTAACCATTATAAGCTGCAATAAACAAGTTAACAACAACAATTGCATTCATTTTATGT
TTCAGGTTCAGGGGGAGGTGTGGGAGGTTTTTTAAAGCAAGTAAAACCTCTACAAATGTGGTATTGGCCC
ATCTCTATCGGTATCGTAGCATAACCCCTTGGGGCCTCTAAACGGGTCTTGAGGGGTTTTTTGTGCCCCT
CGGGCCGGATTGCTATCTACCGGCATTGGCGCAGAAAAAAATGCCTGATGCGACGCTGCGCGTCTTATAC
TCCCACATATGCCAGATTCAGCAACGGATACGGCTTCCCCAACTTGCCCACTTCCATACGTGTCCTCCTT
ACCAGAAATTTATCCTTAAGGTCGTCAGCTATCCTGCAGGCGATCTCTCGATTTCGATCAAGACATTCCT
TTAATGGTCTTTTCTGGACACCACTAGGGGTCAGAAGTAGTTCATCAAACTTTCTTCCCTCCCTAATCTC
ATTGGTTACCTTGGGCTATCGAAACTTAATTAAGCGATCTGCATCTCAATTAGTCAGCAACCATAGTCCC
GCCCCTAACTCCGCCCATCCCGCCCCTAACTCCGCCCAGTTCCGCCCATTCTCCGCCCCATCGCTGACTA
ATTTTTTTTATTTATGCAGAGGCCGAGGCCGCCTCGGCCTCTGAGCTATTCCAGAAGTAGTGAGGAGGCT
TTTTTGGAGGCCTAGGCTTTTGCAAAGGAGGTAGCCAACATGATTGAACAAGATGGATTGCACGCAGGTT
CTCCCGCCGCTTGGGTGGAGAGGCTATTCGGCTATGACTGGGCACAACAGACAATCGGCTGCTCTGATGC
CGCCGTGTTCCGGCTGTCAGCGCAGGGGCGCCCGGTTCTTTTTGTCAAGACCGACCTGTCCGGTGCCCTG
AATGAACTCCAGGACGAGGCAGCGCGGCTATCGTGGCTGGCCACGACGGGCGTTCCTTGCGCAGCTGTGC
TCGACGTTGTCACTGAAGCGGGAAGGGACTGGCTGCTATTGGGCGAAGTGCCGGGGCAGGATCTCCTGTC
ATCTCACCTTGCTCCTGCCGAGAAAGTATCCATCATGGCTGATGCAATGCGGCGGCTGCATACGCTTGAT
CCGGCTACCTGCCCATTCGACCACCAAGCGAAACATCGCATCGAGCGAGCACGTACTCGGATGGAAGCCG
GTCTTGTCGATCAGGATGATCTGGACGAAGAGCATCAGGGGCTCGCGCCAGCCGAACTGTTCGCCAGGCT
CAAGGCGCGGATGCCCGACGGCGAGGATCTCGTCGTGACCCACGGCGATGCCTGCTTGCCGAATATCATG
GTGGAAAATGGCCGCTTTTCTGGATTCATCGACTGTGGCCGGCTGGGTGTGGCGGACCGCTATCAGGACA
TAGCGTTGGCTACCCGTGATATTGCTGAAGAGCTTGGCGGCGAATGGGCTGACCGCTTCCTCGTGCTTTA
CGGTATCGCCGCTCCCGATTCGCAGCGCATCGCCTTCTATCGCCTTCTTGACGAGTTCTTCTAGTATGTA
AGCCCTGTGCCTTCTAGTTGCCAGCCATCTGTTGTTTGCCCCTCCCCCGTGCCTTCCTTGACCCTGGAAG
GTGCCACTCCCACTGTCCTTTCCTAATAAAATGAGGAAATTGCATCGCATTGTCTGAGTAGGTGTCATTC
TATTCTGGGGGGTGGGGTGGGGCAGGACAGCAAGGGGGAGGATTGGGAAGACAATAGCAGGCATGCTGGG
GATGCGGTGGGCTCTATGGTTAATTAACCAGTCAAGTCAGCTACTTGGCGAGATCGACTTGTCTGGGTTT
CGACTACGCTCAGAATTGCGTCAGTCAAGTTCGATCTGGTCCTTGCTATTGCACCCGTTCTCCGATTACG
AGTTTCATTTAAATCATGTGAGCAAAAGGCCAGCAAAAGGCCAGGAACCGTAAAAAGGCCGCGTTGCTGG
CGTTTTTCCATAGGCTCCGCCCCCCTGACGAGCATCACAAAAATCGACGCTCAAGTCAGAGGTGGCGAAA
CCCGACAGGACTATAAAGATACCAGGCGTTTCCCCCTGGAAGCTCCCTCGTGCGCTCTCCTGTTCCGACC
CTGCCGCTTACCGGATACCTGTCCGCCTTTCTCCCTTCGGGAAGCGTGGCGCTTTCTCATAGCTCACGCT
GTAGGTATCTCAGTTCGGTGTAGGTCGTTCGCTCCAAGCTGGGCTGTGTGCACGAACCCCCCGTTCAGCC
CGACCGCTGCGCCTTATCCGGTAACTATCGTCTTGAGTCCAACCCGGTAAGACACGACTTATCGCCACTG
GCAGCAGCCACTGGTAACAGGATTAGCAGAGCGAGGTATGTAGGCGGTGCTACAGAGTTCTTGAAGTGGT
GGCCTAACTACGGCTACACTAGAAGAACAGTATTTGGTATCTGCGCTCTGCTGAAGCCAGTTACCTTCGG
AAAAAGAGTTGGTAGCTCTTGATCCGGCAAACAAACCACCGCTGGTAGCGGTGGTTTTTTTGTTTGCAAG
CAGCAGATTACGCGCAGAAAAAAAGGATCTCAAGAAGATCCTTTGATCTTTTCTACGGGGTCTGACGCTC
AGTGGAACGAAAACTCACGTTAAGGGATTTTGGTCATGAGATTATCAAAAAGGATCTTCACCTAGATCCT
TTTAAATTAAAAATGAAGTTTTAAATCAATCTAAAGTATATATGAGTAAACTTGGTCTGACAGTTACCAA
TGCTTAATCAGTGAGGCACCTATCTCAGCGATCTGTCTATTTCGTTCATCCATAGTTGCATTTAAATTTC
CGAACTCTCCAAGGCCCTCGTCGGAAAATCTTCAAACCTTTCGTCCGATCCATCTTGCAGGCTACCTCTC
GAACGAACTATCGCAAGTCTCTTGGCCGGCCTTGCGCCTTGGCTATTGCTTGGCAGCGCCTATCGCCAGG
TATTACTCCAATCCCGAATATCCGAGATCGGGATCACCCGAGAGAAGTTCAACCTACATCCTCAATCCCG
ATCTATCCGAGATCCGAGGAATATCGAAATCGGGGCGCGCCTGGTGTACCGAGAACGATCCTCTCAGTGC
GAGTCTCGACGATCCATATCGTTGCTTGGCAGTCAGCCAGTCGGAATCCAGCTTGGGACCCAGGAAGTCC
AATCGTCAGATATTGTACTCAAGCCTGGTCACGGCAGCGTACCGATCTGTTTAAACCTAGATATTGATAG
TCTGATCGGTCAACGTATAATCGAGTCCTAGCTTTTGCAAACATCTATCAAGAGACAGGATCAGCAGGAG
GCTTTCGCATGAGTATTCAACATTTCCGTGTCGCCCTTATTCCCTTTTTTGCGGCATTTTGCCTTCCTGT
TTTTGCTCACCCAGAAACGCTGGTGAAAGTAAAAGATGCTGAAGATCAGTTGGGTGCGCGAGTGGGTTAC
ATCGAACTGGATCTCAACAGCGGTAAGATCCTTGAGAGTTTTCGCCCCGAAGAACGCTTTCCAATGATGA
GCACTTTTAAAGTTCTGCTATGTGGCGCGGTATTATCCCGTATTGACGCCGGGCAAGAGCAACTCGGTCG
CCGCATACACTATTCTCAGAATGACTTGGTTGAGTATTCACCAGTCACAGAAAAGCATCTTACGGATGGC
ATGACAGTAAGAGAATTATGCAGTGCTGCCATAACCATGAGTGATAACACTGCGGCCAACTTACTTCTGA
CAACGATTGGAGGACCGAAGGAGCTAACCGCTTTTTTGCACAACATGGGGGATCATGTAACTCGCCTTGA
TCGTTGGGAACCGGAGCTGAATGAAGCCATACCAAACGACGAGCGTGACACCACGATGCCTGTAGCAATG
GCAACAACCTTGCGTAAACTATTAACTGGCGAACTACTTACTCTAGCTTCCCGGCAACAGTTGATAGACT
GGATGGAGGCGGATAAAGTTGCAGGACCACTTCTGCGCTCGGCCCTTCCGGCTGGCTGGTTTATTGCTGA
TAAATCTGGAGCCGGTGAGCGTGGGTCTCGCGGTATCATTGCAGCACTGGGGCCAGATGGTAAGCCCTCC
CGTATCGTAGTTATCTACACGACGGGGAGTCAGGCAACTATGGATGAACGAAATAGACAGATCGCTGAGA
TAGGTGCCTCACTGATTAAGCATTGGTAACCGATTCTAGGTGCATTGGCGCAGAAAAAAATGCCTGATGC
GACGCTGCGCGTCTTATACTCCCACATATGCCAGATTCAGCAACGGATACGGCTTCCCCAACTTGCCCAC
TTCCATACGTGTCCTCCTTACCAGAAATTTATCCTTAAGATCCCGAATCGTTTAAACTCGACTCTGGCTC
TATCGAATCTCCGTCGTTTCGAGCTTACGCGAACAGCCGTGGCGCTCATTTGCTCGTCGGGCATCGAATC
TCGTCAGCTATCGTCAGCTTACCTTTTTGGCAGCGATCGCGGCTCCCGACATCTTGGACCATTAGCTCCA
CAGGTATCTTCTTCCCTCTAGTGGTCATAACAGCAGCTTCAGCTACCTCTCAATTCAAAAAACCCCTCAA
GACCCGTTTAGAGGCCCCAAGGGGTTATGCTATCAATCGTTGCGTTACACACACAAAAAACCAACACACA
TCCATCTTCGATGGATAGCGATTTTATTATCTAACTGCTGATCGAGTGTAGCCAGATCTAGTAATCAATT
ACGGGGTCATTAGTTCATAGCCCATATATGGAGTTCCGCGTTACATAACTTACGGTAAATGGCCCGCCTG
GCTGACCGCCCAACGACCCCCGCCCATTGACGTCAATAATGACGTATGTTCCCATAGTAACGCCAATAGG
GACTTTCCATTGACGTCAATGGGTGGAGTATTTACGGTAAACTGCCCACTTGGCAGTACATCAAGTGTAT
CATATGCCAAGTACGCCCCCTATTGACGTCAATGACGGTAAATGGCCCGCCTGGCATTATGCCCAGTACA
TGACCTTATGGGACTTTCCTACTTGGCAGTACATCTACGTATTAGTCATCGCTATTACCATGCTGATGCG
GTTTTGGCAGTACATCAATGGGCGTGGATAGCGGTTTGACTCACGGGGATTTCCAAGTCTCCACCCCATT
GACGTCAATGGGAGTTTGTTTTGGCACCAAAATCAACGGGACTTTCCAAAATGTCGTAACAACTCCGCCC
CATTGACGCAAATGGGCGGTAGGCGTGTACGGTGGGAGGTCTATATAAGCAGAGCTGGTTTAGTGAACCG
TCAGATCGCCTGGAGACGCCATCCACGCTGTTTTGACCTCCATAGAAGACACCGGGACCGATCCAGCCTC
CCCTCGAAGCTTACATGTGGTACCGAGCTCGGATCCTGAGAACTTCAGGGTGAGTCTATGGGACCCTTGA
TGTTTTCTTTCCCCTTCTTTTCTATGGTTAAGTTCATGTCATAGGAAGGGGAGAAGTAACAGGGTACACA
TATTGACCAAATCAGGGTAATTTTGCATTTGTAATTTTAAAAAATGCTTTCTTCTTTTAATATACTTTTT
TGTTTATCTTATTTCTAATACTTTCCCTAATCTCTTTCTTTCAGGGCAATAATGATACAATGTATCATGC
CTCTTTGCACCATTCTAAAGAATAACAGTGATAATTTCTGGGTTAAGGCAATAGCAATATTTCTGCATAT
AAATATTTCTGCATATAAATTGTAACTGATGTAAGAGGTTTCATATTGCTAATAGCAGCTACAATCCAGC
TACCATTCTGCTTTTATTTTATGGTTGGGATAAGGCTGGATTATTCTGAGTCCAAGCTAGGCCCTTTTGC
TAATCATGTTCATACCTCTTATCTTCCTCCCACAGCTCCTGGGCAACGTGCTGGTCTGTGTGCTGGCCCA
TCACTTTGGCAAAGGCGGCCGCC
